Addgene plasmid #70071: pLVE-FH-IN
Purpose: (Empty Backbone) 2nd gen lentiviral vector. Cre-removable and tet/dox controllable expression of FLAG-HA-tagged transgene in mammalian cells
Depositing lab: Thomas Tuschl. Depositing organization: Rockefeller University. Publication: DND1 maintains germline stem cells via recruitment of the CCR4-NOT complex to target mRNAs. Yamaji M, Jishage M, Meyer C, Suryawanshi H, Der E, Yamaji M, Garzia A, Morozov P, Manickavel S, McFarland HL, Roeder RG, Hafner M, Tuschl T. Nature. 2017 Mar 23;543(7646):568-572. doi: 10.1038/nature21690. Epub 2017 Mar 15. PubMed 28297718.
Backbone
  Vector backbone: pLV-tTRKRAB-red
  Backbone manufacturer: Dr. Didier Trono, Addgene #12250
  Modifications to backbone: added FLAG-HA-IRES-neoR
  Vector type: Mammalian Expression, Lentiviral, Cre/Lox
  Promoter: EF1alpha
  Selectable markers: Neomycin (select with G418)
Growth in bacteria
  Bacterial resistance: Ampicillin, 100 μg/mL
  Growth temperature: 37°C
  Growth strain: NEB Stable
  Copy number: High Copy
Gene/Insert
  Cloning method: Restriction Enzyme
  Sequencing primers: 5′ EF-1a-F; 3′ pCDH-rev
Terms and licenses: Academic/Nonprofit Terms; Industry Terms: Not Available to Industry
Depositor comments: The DNA sequences of the IRES and neomycin resistant gene (neoR) were PCR amplified from pLV-tRKRAB-red (Dr. Didier Trono, Addgene plasmid 12250) and pEGFP-N1 (Clontech), respectively. 3' UTR of mouse Eef1a1 (NM_010106.2) was obtained from mouse embryonic stem cells by RT-PCR. Then, a BamHI-IRES-neoR (IN)-EcoRI-3'UTR of Eef1a1 (F)-Kpn1 fragment was synthesized by PCR flanked with PspXI-FLAG-HA(FH)-BamHI at the 5' end. Then the PspXI-FH-BamHI-IRES-neoR-EcoRI-E-KpnI fragment was subcloned into PspXI and KpnI sites of pLV-tTRKRAB-red to create pLVE-FH-IN.
How to cite: pLVE-FH-IN was a gift from Thomas Tuschl (Addgene plasmid # 70071 ; http://n2t.net/addgene:70071 ; RRID:Addgene_70071)
