[The description below was written by a language model from this plasmid's Addgene catalogue record and pLannotate feature annotations shown in this document.]
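Description:
pLVE-FH-IN is an empty-backbone, second-generation HIV-1-based lentiviral vector derived from pLV-tTRKRAB-red. It is intended for Cre-removable and tetracycline/doxycycline-controllable expression of FLAG-HA-tagged transgenes in mammalian cells. It is propagated in E. coli as a high-copy plasmid through a ColE1/pUC-type origin and is selected with ampicillin (AmpR). The bacterial portion also carries remnants of older vector sequences (pBR322 fragments and an SV40 promoter–gpt–SV40 poly(A) unit) that lie outside the LTR-flanked region.

Between the LTRs, the annotated viral elements are the Ψ packaging signal with a partial gag fragment, the Rev response element for Rev-dependent RNA export, and a cPPT/CTS, which aids nuclear import of the reverse-transcribed genome. The expression cassette is driven by the EF-1α promoter with its intron. Next comes the FLAG-HA tag region, where an open reading frame is inserted by restriction cloning, and then an EMCV IRES linked to the neomycin resistance gene. The tagged transgene and G418 resistance are therefore translated from a single bicistronic transcript. According to the depositor, the segment after neoR is the 3′ UTR of mouse Eef1a1, which the automated annotation labels as an EF-1α poly(A) signal fragment.

A loxP site sits next to the 3′ LTR. Sequences in the 3′ LTR U3 region are copied into both LTRs during reverse transcription, so the integrated provirus should become floxed and excisable by Cre. The feature table does not annotate any tet operator sequences or a tTR-KRAB coding region. The stated dox control therefore presumably relies on elements not detected by the annotation and on a repressor supplied separately, though the record does not spell this out.
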