Features (pLannotate 1.2.2; 35 found; start..end, strand, type, name):
      1..330     +  CDS            nef (fragment): NEF_HV1BR - Experimental evidence at protein level: Swiss-Prot protein existence level 1. Extracellular Nef protein targets CD4(+) T-lymphocytes for apoptosis by interacting with CXCR4 surface receptors (PubMed:14990729). From Human immunodeficiency virus type 1 group M subtype B (isolate BRU/LAI) (HIV-1).
    378..635     +  LTR            5' LTR (truncated): truncated 5' long terminal repeat (LTR) from HIV-1
    682..807     +  misc_feature   HIV-1 Ψ: packaging signal of human immunodeficiency virus type 1
    791..1154    +  CDS            HIV-1 gag (fragment): gag protein from human immunodeficiency virus 1; gag
   1300..1533    +  misc_feature   RRE: The Rev response element (RRE) of HIV-1 allows for Rev-dependent mRNA export from the nucleus to the cytoplasm.
   1910..2010    +  CDS            Rev (fragment): human immunodeficiency virus 1 (HIV-1) Rev protein; rev; enhances nuclear export of unspliced and incompletely spliced viral mRNAs
   2047..2113    +  CDS            small t antigen (fragment): SV40 (simian virus 40) small t antigen
   2139..2350    +  promoter       EF-1α core promoter: core promoter for human elongation factor EF-1α
   2351..2459    +  intron         EF-1α intron A (fragment): intron upstream of the start codon of human EF-1α
   3085..3288    +  intron         EF-1α intron A: truncated intron upstream of the start codon of human EF-1α
   3345..3462    +  misc_feature   cPPT/CTS: central polypurine tract and central termination sequence of HIV-1
   3500..3520    +  CDS            FLAG (fragment): FLAG® epitope tag, followed by an enterokinase cleavage site
   3717..4179    +  misc_feature   IRES: internal ribosome entry site (IRES) of the encephalomyocarditis virus (EMCV)
   4193..4984    +  CDS            neo: KKA2_KLEPN - Also known as kan, nptII. Experimental evidence at protein level: Swiss-Prot protein existence level 1. Resistance to kanamycin, neomycin, paromomycin, ribostamycin, butirosin and gentamicin B. From Klebsiella pneumoniae.
   4996..5138    +  polyA_signal   EF-1α poly(A) signal (fragment): human EF-1α polyadenylation signal
   5185..5289    +  CDS            nef (fragment): NEF_HV1LA - Experimental evidence at protein level: Swiss-Prot protein existence level 1. Extracellular Nef protein targets CD4(+) T-lymphocytes for apoptosis by interacting with CXCR4 surface receptors. From Human immunodeficiency virus type 1 group M subtype B (isolate Lai) (HIV-1).
   5310..5343    +  protein_bind   loxP: Cre-mediated recombination occurs in the 8-bp core sequence (GCATACAT). Cre recombinase
   5363..5543    +  LTR            5' LTR (truncated): truncated 5' long terminal repeat (LTR) from HIV-1
   5568..5586    -  promoter       SP6 promoter: promoter for bacteriophage SP6 RNA polymerase
   5814..6093    +  CDS            TcR (fragment): tetracycline efflux protein; tet; confers resistance to tetracycline
   6094..6142    -  misc_feature   bom (fragment): basis of mobility region from pBR322
   6244..6279    -  CDS            rop (fragment): Rop protein, which maintains plasmids at low copy number; rop
   6374..6478    +  promoter       AmpR promoter: bla
   6479..7339    +  CDS            AmpR: β-lactamase; bla; confers resistance to ampicillin, carbenicillin, and related antibiotics
   7510..8098    +  rep_origin     ori: high-copy-number ColE1/pMB1/pBR322/pUC origin of replication
   8281..8337    +  CDS            lacI (fragment): lac repressor; lacI; The lac repressor binds to the lac operator to inhibit transcription in E. coli. This inhibition can be relieved by adding lactose or isopropyl-β-D-thiogalactopyranoside (IPTG).
   8344..8673    +  promoter       SV40 promoter: SV40 enhancer and early promoter
   8873..8992    +  CDS            gpt (fragment): XGPT_ECOLI - Also known as gpp, gxu. Experimental evidence at protein level: Swiss-Prot protein existence level 1. Purine salvage pathway enzyme that catalyzes the transfer of the ribosyl-5-phosphate group from 5-phospho-alpha-D-ribose 1- diphosphate (PRPP) to the N9 position of the 6-oxopurines guanine and xanthine to form the corresponding ribonucleotides GMP (guanosine 5'- monophosphate) and XMP (xanthosine 5'-monophosphate), with the release of PPi. To a lesser extent, also acts on hypoxanthine (PubMed:9100006, PubMed:3886014). Does not ribophosphorylate adenine (PubMed:3886014). From Esch
   8992..9327    +  CDS            gpt (fragment): XGPT_ECOLI - Also known as gpp, gxu. Experimental evidence at protein level: Swiss-Prot protein existence level 1. Purine salvage pathway enzyme that catalyzes the transfer of the ribosyl-5-phosphate group from 5-phospho-alpha-D-ribose 1- diphosphate (PRPP) to the N9 position of the 6-oxopurines guanine and xanthine to form the corresponding ribonucleotides GMP (guanosine 5'- monophosphate) and XMP (xanthosine 5'-monophosphate), with the release of PPi. To a lesser extent, also acts on hypoxanthine (PubMed:9100006, PubMed:3886014). Does not ribophosphorylate adenine (PubMed:3886014). From Esch
   9422..9727    +  CDS            frsA (fragment): FRSA_ECOLI - Also known as yafA. Experimental evidence at protein level: Swiss-Prot protein existence level 1. Catalyzes the hydrolysis of esters (PubMed:15808744). Displays esterase activity toward pNP-butyrate (PubMed:15808744). May stimulate mixed-acid fermentation by acting as a fermentation/respiration switch that down-regulates respiration and up- regulates fermentation rates (PubMed:15169777). From Escherichia coli (strain K12).
   9731..9805    +  CDS            small t antigen (fragment): SV40 (simian virus 40) small t antigen
   9807..9872    +  intron         small t intron: SV40 (simian virus 40) small t antigen intron
  10002..10022   +  CDS            SV40 NLS: nuclear localization signal of SV40 (simian virus 40) large T antigen
  10341..10424   +  CDS            large T antigen (fragment): large T antigen from SV40 (simian virus 40)
  10447..10581   +  polyA_signal   SV40 poly(A) signal: SV40 polyadenylation signal
>Addgene plasmid #70071 | pLVE-FH-IN | depositor full sequence | sequence record 124724 | pLVE-FH-IN sequence 10748 bps
TTGGAAGGGCTAATTCACTCCCAAAGAAGACAAGATATCCTTGATCTGTGGATCTACCACACACAAGGCT
ACTTCCCTGATTAGCAGAACTACACACCAGGGCCAGGGGTCAGATATCCACTGACCTTTGGATGGTGCTA
CAAGCTAGTACCAGTTGAGCCAGATAAGGTAGAAGAGGCCAATAAAGGAGAGAACACCAGCTTGTTACAC
CCTGTGAGCCTGCATGGGATGGATGACCCGGAGAGAGAAGTGTTAGAGTGGAGGTTTGACAGCCGCCTAG
CATTTCATCACGTGGCCCGAGAGCTGCATCCGGAGTACTTCAAGAACTGCTGATATCGAGCTTGCTACAA
GGGACTTTCCGCTGGGGACTTTCCAGGGAGGCGTGGCCTGGGCGGGACTGGGGAGTGGCGAGCCCTCAGA
TCCTGCATATAAGCAGCTGCTTTTTGCCTGTACTGGGTCTCTCTGGTTAGACCAGATCTGAGCCTGGGAG
CTCTCTGGCTAACTAGGGAACCCACTGCTTAAGCCTCAATAAAGCTTGCCTTGAGTGCTTCAAGTAGTGT
GTGCCCGTCTGTTGTGTGACTCTGGTAACTAGAGATCCCTCAGACCCTTTTAGTCAGTGTGGAAAATCTC
TAGCAGTGGCGCCCGAACAGGGACTTGAAAGCGAAAGGGAAACCAGAGGAGCTCTCTCGACGCAGGACTC
GGCTTGCTGAAGCGCGCACGGCAAGAGGCGAGGGGCGGCGACTGGTGAGTACGCCAAAAATTTTGACTAG
CGGAGGCTAGAAGGAGAGAGATGGGTGCGAGAGCGTCAGTATTAAGCGGGGGAGAATTAGATCGCGATGG
GAAAAAATTCGGTTAAGGCCAGGGGGAAAGAAAAAATATAAATTAAAACATATAGTATGGGCAAGCAGGG
AGCTAGAACGATTCGCAGTTAATCCTGGCCTGTTAGAAACATCAGAAGGCTGTAGACAAATACTGGGACA
GCTACAACCATCCCTTCAGACAGGATCAGAAGAACTTAGATCATTATATAATACAGTAGCAACCCTCTAT
TGTGTGCATCAAAGGATAGAGATAAAAGACACCAAGGAAGCTTTAGACAAGATAGAGGAAGAGCAAAACA
AAAGTAAGACCACCGCACAGCAAGCGGCCGCTGATCTTCAGACCTGGAGGAGGAGATATGAGGGACAATT
GGAGAAGTGAATTATATAAATATAAAGTAGTAAAAATTGAACCATTAGGAGTAGCACCCACCAAGGCAAA
GAGAAGAGTGGTGCAGAGAGAAAAAAGAGCAGTGGGAATAGGAGCTTTGTTCCTTGGGTTCTTGGGAGCA
GCAGGAAGCACTATGGGCGCAGCGTCAATGACGCTGACGGTACAGGCCAGACAATTATTGTCTGGTATAG
TGCAGCAGCAGAACAATTTGCTGAGGGCTATTGAGGCGCAACAGCATCTGTTGCAACTCACAGTCTGGGG
CATCAAGCAGCTCCAGGCAAGAATCCTGGCTGTGGAAAGATACCTAAAGGATCAACAGCTCCTGGGGATT
TGGGGTTGCTCTGGAAAACTCATTTGCACCACTGCTGTGCCTTGGAATGCTAGTTGGAGTAATAAATCTC
TGGAACAGATTTGGAATCACACGACCTGGATGGAGTGGGACAGAGAAATTAACAATTACACAAGCTTAAT
ACACTCCTTAATTGAAGAATCGCAAAACCAGCAAGAAAAGAATGAACAAGAATTATTGGAATTAGATAAA
TGGGCAAGTTTGTGGAATTGGTTTAACATAACAAATTGGCTGTGGTATATAAAATTATTCATAATGATAG
TAGGAGGCTTGGTAGGTTTAAGAATAGTTTTTGCTGTACTTTCTATAGTGAATAGAGTTAGGCAGGGATA
TTCACCATTATCGTTTCAGACCCACCTCCCAACCCCGAGGGGACCCGACAGGCCCGAAGGAATAGAAGAA
GAAGGTGGAGAGAGAGACAGAGACAGATCCATTCGATTAGTGAACGGATCTCGACGGTATCGATGTCGAC
GATAAGCTTTGCAAAGATGGATAAAGTTTTAAACAGAGAGGAATCTTTGCAGCTAATGGACCTTCTAGGT
CTTGAAAGGAGTGGGAATTGGCTCCGGTGCCCGTCAGTGGGCAGAGCGCACATCGCCCACAGTCCCCGAG
AAGTTGGGGGGAGGGGTCGGCAATTGAACCGGTGCCTAGAGAAGGTGGCGCGGGGTAAACTGGGAAAGTG
ATGTCGTGTACTGGCTCCGCCTTTTTCCCGAGGGTGGGGGAGAACCGTATATAAGTGCAGTAGTCGCCGT
GAACGTTCTTTTTCGCAACGGGTTTGCCGCCAGAACACAGGTAAGTGCCGTGTGTGGTTCCCGCGGGCCT
GGCCTCTTTACGGGTTATGGCCCTTGCGTGCCTTGAATTACTTCCACTGGCTGCAGTACGTGATTCTTGA
TCCCGAGCTTCGGGTTGGAAGTGGGTGGGAGAGTTCGAGGCCTTGCGCTTAAGGAGCCCCTTCGCCTCGT
GCTTGAGTTGAGGCCTGGCCTGGGCGCTGGGGCCGCCGCGTGCGAATCTGGTGGCACCTTCGCGCCTGTC
TCGCTGCTTTCGATAAGTCTCTAGCCATTTAAAATTTTTGATGACCTGCTGCGACGCTTTTTTTCTGGCA
AGATAGTCTTGTAAATGCGGGCCAAGATCTGCACACTGGTATTTCGGTTTTTGGGGCCGCGGGCGGCGAC
GGGGCCCGTGCGTCCCAGCGCACATGTTCGGCGAGGCGGGGCCTGCGAGCGCGGCCACCGAGAATCGGAC
GGGGGTAGTCTCAAGCTGGCCGGCCTGCTCTGGTGCCTGGCCTCGCGCCGCCGTGTATCGCCCCGCCCTG
GGCGGCAAGGCTGGCCCGGTCGGCACCAGTTGCGTGAGCGGAAAGATGGCCGCTTCCCGGCCCTGCTGCA
GGGAGCTCAAAATGGAGGACGCGGCGCTCGGGAGAGCGGGCGGGTGAGTCACCCACACAAAGGAAAAGGG
CCTTTCCGTCCTCAGCCGTCGCTTCATGTGACTCCACGGAGTACCGGGCGCCGTCCAGGCACCTCGATTA
GTTCTCGAGCTTTTGGAGTACGTCGTCTTTAGGTTGGGGGGAGGGGTTTTATGCGATGGAGTTTCCCCAC
ACTGAGTGGGTGGAGACTGAAGTTAGGCCAGCTTGGCACTTGATGTAATTCTCCTTGGAATTTGCCCTTT
TTGAGTTTGGATCTTGGTTCATTCTCAAGCCTCAGACAGTGGTTCAAAGTTTTTTTCTTCCATTTCAGGT
GTCGTGAGGAATTTCGACATTTAAATTTAATTAATCTCGACGGTATCGGTTAACTTTTAAAAGAAAAGGG
GGGATTGGGGGGTACAGTGCAGGGGAAAGAATAGTAGACATAATAGCAACAGACATACAAACTAAAGAAT
TACAAAAACAAATTACAAAAATTCAAAATTTTATCGATCACGAGACTAGCCTCGAGGGCCACCATGGACT
ACAAGGACGACGATGACAAGTACCCTTATGACGTGCCCGATTACGCTTCTGGTGGCGGTGGCTCGGGCGG
AGGTGGGTCGGGTGGCGGCGGATCAGGATCCTAACCCCCTCTCCCTCCCCCCCCCCTAACGTTACTGGCC
GAAGCCGCTTGGAATAAGGCCGGTGTGCGTTTGTCTATATGTTATTTTCCACCATATTGCCGTCTTTTGG
CAATGTGAGGGCCCGGAAACCTGGCCCTGTCTTCTTGACGAGCATTCCTAGGGGTCTTTCCCCTCTCGCC
AAAGGAATGCAAGGTCTGTTGAATGTCGTGAAGGAAGCAGTTCCTCTGGAAGCTTCTTGAAGACAAACAA
CGTCTGTAGCGACCCTTTGCAGGCAGCGGAACCCCCCACCTGGCGACAGGTGCCTCTGCGGCCAAAAGCC
ACGTGTATAAGATACACCTGCAAAGGCGGCACAACCCCAGTGCCACGTTGTGAGTTGGATAGTTGTGGAA
AGAGTCAAATGGCTCTCCTCAAGCGTATTCAACAAGGGGCTGAAGGATGCCCAGAAGGTACCCCATTGTA
TGGGATCTGATCTGGGGCCTCGGTGCACATGCTTTACATGTGTTTAGTCGAGGTTAAAAAAACGTCTAGG
CCCCCCGAACCACGGGGACGTGGTTTTCCTTTGAAAAACACGATGATAATATGGCCACAACCATGATTGA
ACAAGATGGATTGCACGCAGGTTCTCCGGCCGCTTGGGTGGAGAGGCTATTCGGCTATGACTGGGCACAA
CAGACAATCGGCTGCTCTGATGCCGCCGTGTTCCGGCTGTCAGCGCAGGGGCGCCCGGTTCTTTTTGTCA
AGACCGACCTGTCCGGTGCCCTGAATGAACTGCAGGACGAGGCAGCGCGGCTATCGTGGCTGGCCACGAC
GGGCGTTCCTTGCGCAGCTGTGCTCGACGTTGTCACTGAAGCGGGAAGGGACTGGCTGCTATTGGGCGAA
GTGCCGGGGCAGGATCTCCTGTCATCTCACCTTGCTCCTGCCGAGAAAGTATCCATCATGGCTGATGCAA
TGCGGCGGCTGCATACGCTTGATCCGGCTACCTGCCCATTCGACCACCAAGCGAAACATCGCATCGAGCG
AGCACGTACTCGGATGGAAGCCGGTCTTGTCGATCAGGATGATCTGGACGAAGAGCATCAGGGGCTCGCG
CCAGCCGAACTGTTCGCCAGGCTCAAGGCGCGCATGCCCGACGGCGAGGATCTCGTCGTGACCCATGGCG
ATGCCTGCTTGCCGAATATCATGGTGGAAAATGGCCGCTTTTCTGGATTCATCGACTGTGGCCGGCTGGG
TGTGGCGGACCGCTATCAGGACATAGCGTTGGCTACCCGTGATATTGCTGAAGAGCTTGGCGGCGAATGG
GCTGACCGCTTCCTCGTGCTTTACGGTATCGCCGCTCCCGATTCGCAGCGCATCGCCTTCTATCGCCTTC
TTGACGAGTTCTTCTGAGAATTCATATTACCCCTAACACCTGCCACCCCAGTCTTAATCAGTGGTGGAAG
AACGGTCTCAGAACTGTTTGTCTCAATTGGCCATTTAAGTTTAATAGTAAAAGACTGGTTAATGATAACA
ATGCATCGTAAAACCTTCAGAAGGAAAGAATGTTGTGGACCATTTTTTTTGTGTGTGGCAGTTTTAAGTT
ATTGGTACCTTTAAGACCAATGACTTACAAGGCAGCTGTAGATCTTAGCCACTTTTTAAAAGAAAAGGGG
GGACTGGAAGGGCTAATTCACTCCCAACGAAGACAAGATGGGATCAATTCACCATGGGAATAACTTCGTA
TAGCATACATTATACGAAGTTATGCTGCTTTTTGCTTGTACTGGGTCTCTCTGGTTAGACCAGATCTGAG
CCTGGGAGCTCTCTGGCTAACTAGGGAACCCACTGCTTAAGCCTCAATAAAGCTTGCCTTGAGTGCTTCA
AGTAGTGTGTGCCCGTCTGTTGTGTGACTCTGGTAACTAGAGATCCCTCAGACCCTTTTAGTCAGTGTGG
AAAATCTCTAGCAGCATCTAGAATTAATTCCGTGTATTCTATAGTGTCACCTAAATCGTATGTGTATGAT
ACATAAGGTTATGTATTAATTGTAGCCGCGTTCTAACGACAATATGTACAAGCCTAATTGTGTAGCATCT
GGCTTACTGAAGCAGACCCTATCATCTCTCTCGTAAACTGCCGTCAGAGTCGGTTTGGTTGGACGAACCT
TCTGAGTTTCTGGTAACGCCGTCCCGCACCCGGAAATGGTCAGCGAACCAATCAGCAGGGTCATCGCTAG
CCAGATCCTCTACGCCGGACGCATCGTGGCCGGCATCACCGGCGCCACAGGTGCGGTTGCTGGCGCCTAT
ATCGCCGACATCACCGATGGGGAAGATCGGGCTCGCCACTTCGGGCTCATGAGCGCTTGTTTCGGCGTGG
GTATGGTGGCAGGCCCCGTGGCCGGGGGACTGTTGGGCGCCATCTCCTTGCATGCACCATTCCTTGCGGC
GGCGGTGCTCAACGGCCTCAACCTACTACTGGGCTGCTTCCTAATGCAGGAGTCGCATAAGGGAGAGCGT
CGAATGGTGCACTCTCAGTACAATCTGCTCTGATGCCGCATAGTTAAGCCAGCCCCGACACCCGCCAACA
CCCGCTGACGCGCCCTGACGGGCTTGTCTGCTCCCGGCATCCGCTTACAGACAAGCTGTGACCGTCTCCG
GGAGCTGCATGTGTCAGAGGTTTTCACCGTCATCACCGAAACGCGCGAGACGAAAGGGCCTCGTGATACG
CCTATTTTTATAGGTTAATGTCATGATAATAATGGTTTCTTAGACGTCAGGTGGCACTTTTCGGGGAAAT
GTGCGCGGAACCCCTATTTGTTTATTTTTCTAAATACATTCAAATATGTATCCGCTCATGAGACAATAAC
CCTGATAAATGCTTCAATAATATTGAAAAAGGAAGAGTATGAGTATTCAACATTTCCGTGTCGCCCTTAT
TCCCTTTTTTGCGGCATTTTGCCTTCCTGTTTTTGCTCACCCAGAAACGCTGGTGAAAGTAAAAGATGCT
GAAGATCAGTTGGGTGCACGAGTGGGTTACATCGAACTGGATCTCAACAGCGGTAAGATCCTTGAGAGTT
TTCGCCCCGAAGAACGTTTTCCAATGATGAGCACTTTTAAAGTTCTGCTATGTGGCGCGGTATTATCCCG
TATTGACGCCGGGCAAGAGCAACTCGGTCGCCGCATACACTATTCTCAGAATGACTTGGTTGAGTACTCA
CCAGTCACAGAAAAGCATCTTACGGATGGCATGACAGTAAGAGAATTATGCAGTGCTGCCATAACCATGA
GTGATAACACTGCGGCCAACTTACTTCTGACAACGATCGGAGGACCGAAGGAGCTAACCGCTTTTTTGCA
CAACATGGGGGATCATGTAACTCGCCTTGATCGTTGGGAACCGGAGCTGAATGAAGCCATACCAAACGAC
GAGCGTGACACCACGATGCCTGTAGCAATGGCAACAACGTTGCGCAAACTATTAACTGGCGAACTACTTA
CTCTAGCTTCCCGGCAACAATTAATAGACTGGATGGAGGCGGATAAAGTTGCAGGACCACTTCTGCGCTC
GGCCCTTCCGGCTGGCTGGTTTATTGCTGATAAATCTGGAGCCGGTGAGCGTGGGTCTCGCGGTATCATT
GCAGCACTGGGGCCAGATGGTAAGCCCTCCCGTATCGTAGTTATCTACACGACGGGGAGTCAGGCAACTA
TGGATGAACGAAATAGACAGATCGCTGAGATAGGTGCCTCACTGATTAAGCATTGGTAACTGTCAGACCA
AGTTTACTCATATATACTTTAGATTGATTTAAAACTTCATTTTTAATTTAAAAGGATCTAGGTGAAGATC
CTTTTTGATAATCTCATGACCAAAATCCCTTAACGTGAGTTTTCGTTCCACTGAGCGTCAGACCCCGTAG
AAAAGATCAAAGGATCTTCTTGAGATCCTTTTTTTCTGCGCGTAATCTGCTGCTTGCAAACAAAAAAACC
ACCGCTACCAGCGGTGGTTTGTTTGCCGGATCAAGAGCTACCAACTCTTTTTCCGAAGGTAACTGGCTTC
AGCAGAGCGCAGATACCAAATACTGTCCTTCTAGTGTAGCCGTAGTTAGGCCACCACTTCAAGAACTCTG
TAGCACCGCCTACATACCTCGCTCTGCTAATCCTGTTACCAGTGGCTGCTGCCAGTGGCGATAAGTCGTG
TCTTACCGGGTTGGACTCAAGACGATAGTTACCGGATAAGGCGCAGCGGTCGGGCTGAACGGGGGGTTCG
TGCACACAGCCCAGCTTGGAGCGAACGACCTACACCGAACTGAGATACCTACAGCGTGAGCATTGAGAAA
GCGCCACGCTTCCCGAAGGGAGAAAGGCGGACAGGTATCCGGTAAGCGGCAGGGTCGGAACAGGAGAGCG
CACGAGGGAGCTTCCAGGGGGAAACGCCTGGTATCTTTATAGTCCTGTCGGGTTTCGCCACCTCTGACTT
GAGCGTCGATTTTTGTGATGCTCGTCAGGGGGGCGGAGCCTATGGAAAAACGCCAGCAACGCGGCCTTTT
TACGGTTCCTGGCCTTTTGCTGGCCTTTTGCTCACATGTTCTTTCCTGCGTTATCCCCTGATTCTGTGGA
TAACCGTATTACCGCCTTTGAGTGAGCTGATACCGCTCGCCGCAGCCGAACGACCGAGCGCAGCGAGTCA
GTGAGCGAGGAAGCGGAAGAGCGCCCAATACGCAAACCGCCTCTCCCCGCGCGTTGGCCGATTCATTAAT
GCAGCTGTGGAATGTGTGTCAGTTAGGGTGTGGAAAGTCCCCAGGCTCCCCAGCAGGCAGAAGTATGCAA
AGCATGCATCTCAATTAGTCAGCAACCAGGTGTGGAAAGTCCCCAGGCTCCCCAGCAGGCAGAAGTATGC
AAAGCATGCATCTCAATTAGTCAGCAACCATAGTCCCGCCCCTAACTCCGCCCATCCCGCCCCTAACTCC
GCCCAGTTCCGCCCATTCTCCGCCCCATGGCTGACTAATTTTTTTTATTTATGCAGAGGCCGAGGCCGCC
TCGGCCTCTGAGCTATTCCAGAAGTAGTGAGGAGGCTTTTTTGGAGGCCTAGGCTTTTGCAAAAAGCTTG
GACACAAGACAGGCTTGCGAGATATGTTTGAGAATACCACTTTATCCCGCGTCAGGGAGAGGCAGTGCGT
AAAAAGACGCGGACTCATGTGAAATACTGGTTTTTAGTGCGCCAGATCTCTATAATCTCGCGCAACCTAT
TTTCCCCTCGAACACTTTTTAAGCCGTAGATAAACAGGCTGGGACACTTCACATGAGCGAAAAATACATC
GTCACCTGGGACATGTTGCAGATCCATGCACGTAAACTCGCAAGCCGACTGATGCCTTCTGAACAATGGA
AAGGCATTATTGCCGTAAGCCGTGGCGGTCTGTACCGGGTGCGTTACTGGCGCGTGAACTGGGTATTCGT
CATGTCGATACCGTTTGTATTTCCAGCTACGATCACGACAACCAGCGCGAGCTTAAAGTGCTGAAACGCG
CAGAAGGCGATGGCGAAGGCTTCATCGTTATTGATGACCTGGTGGATACCGGTGGTACTGCGGTTGCGAT
TCGTGAAATGTATCCAAAAGCGCACTTTGTCACCATCTTCGCAAAACCGGCTGGTCGTCCGCTGGTTGAT
GACTATGTTGTTGATATCCCGCAAGATACCTGGATTGAACAGCCGTGGGATATGGGCGTCGTATTCGTCC
CGCCAATCTCCGGTCGCTAATCTTTTCAACGCCTGGCACTGCCGGGCGTTGTTCTTTTTAACTTCAGGCG
GGTTACAATAGTTTCCAGTAAGTATTCTGGAGGCTGCATCCATGACACAGGCAAACCTGAGCGAAACCCT
GTTCAAACCCCGCTTTAAACATCCTGAAACCTCGACGCTAGTCCGCCGCTTTAATCACGGCGCACAACCG
CCTGTGCAGTCGGCCCTTGATGGTAAAACCATCCCTCACTGGTATCGCATGATTAACCGTCTGATGTGGA
TCTGGCGCGGCATTGACCCACGCGAAATCCTCGACGTCCAGGCACGTATTGTGATGAGCGATGCCGAACG
TACCGACGATGATTTATACGATACGGTGATTGGCTACCGTGGCGGCAACTGGATTTATGAGTGGGCCCCG
GATCTTTGTGAAGGAACCTTACTTCTGTGGTGTGACATAATTGGACAAACTACCTACAGAGATTTAAAGC
TCTAAGGTAAATATAAAATTTTTAAGTGTATAATGTGTTAAACTACTGATTCTAATTGTTTGTGTATTTT
AGATTCCAACCTATGGAACTGATGAATGGGAGCAGTGGTGGAATGCCTTTAATGAGGAAAACCTGTTTTG
CTCAGAAGAAATGCCATCTAGTGATGATGAGGCTACTGCTGACTCTCAACATTCTACTCCTCCAAAAAAG
AAGAGAAAGGTAGAAGACCCCAAGGACTTTCCTTCAGAATTGCTAAGTTTTTTGAGTCATGCTGTGTTTA
GTAATAGAACTCTTGCTTGCTTTGCTATTTACACCACAAAGGAAAAAGCTGCACTGCTATACAAGAAAAT
TATGGAAAAATATTCTGTAACCTTTATAAGTAGGCATAACAGTTATAATCATAACATACTGTTTTTTCTT
ACTCCACACAGGCATAGAGTGTCTGCTATTAATAACTATGCTCAAAAATTGTGTACCTTTAGCTTTTTAA
TTTGTAAAGGGGTTAATAAGGAATATTTGATGTATAGTGCCTTGACTAGAGATCATAATCAGCCATACCA
CATTTGTAGAGGTTTTACTTGCTTTAAAAAACCTCCCACACCTCCCCCTGAACCTGAAACATAAAATGAA
TGCAATTGTTGTTGTTAACTTGTTTATTGCAGCTTATAATGGTTACAAATAAAGCAATAGCATCACAAAT
TTCACAAATAAAGCATTTTTTTCACTGCATTCTAGTTGTGGTTTGTCCAAACTCATCAATGTATCTTATC
ATGTCTGGATCAACTGGATAACTCAAGCTAACCAAAATCATCCCAAACTTCCCACCCCATACCCTATTAC
CACTGCCAATTACCTAGTGGTTTCATTTACTCTAAACCTGTGATTCCTCTGAATTATTTTCATTTTAAAG
AAATTGTATTTGTTAAATATGTACTACAAACTTAGTAG
