>Addgene plasmid #70071 | pLVE-FH-IN | addgene partial sequence | sequence record 127610 | IRES-F 5'-TGGCTCTCCTCAAGCGTATT-3'
GTACCCCATTGTATGGGATCTGATCTGGGGCCTCGGTGCACATGCTTTACATGTGTTTAGTCGAGGTTAA
AAAAACGTCTAGGCCCCCCGAACCACGGGGACGTGGTTTTCCTTTGAAAAACACGATGATAATATGGCCA
CAACCATGATTGAACAAGATGGATTGCACGCAGGTTCTCCGGCCGCTTGGGTGGAGAGGCTATTCGGCTA
TGACTGGGCACAACAGACAATCGGCTGCTCTGATGCCGCCGTGTTCCGGCTGTCAGCGCAGGGGCGCCCG
GTTCTTTTTGTCAAGACCGACCTGTCCGGTGCCCTGAATGAACTGCAGGACGAGGCAGCGCGGCTATCGT
GGCTGGCCACGACGGGCGTTCCTTGCGCAGCTGTGCTCGACGTTGTCACTGAAGCGGGAAGGGACTGGCT
GCTATTGGGCGAAGTGCCGGGGCAGGATCTCCTGTCATCTCACCTTGCTCCTGCCGAGAAAGTATCCATC
ATGGCTGATGCAATGCGGCGGCTGCATACGCTTGATCCGGCTACCTGCCCATTCGACCACCAAGCGAAAC
ATCGCATCGAGCGAGCACGTACTCGGATGGAAGCCGGTCTTGTCGATCAGGATGATCTGGACGAAGAGCA
TCAGGGGCTCGCGCCAGCCGAACTGTTCGCCAGGCTCAAGGCGCGCATGCCCGACGGCGAGGATCTCGTC
GTGACCCATGGCGATGCCTGCTTGCCGAATATCATGGTGGAAAATGGCCGCTTTTCTGGATTCATCGACT
GTGGCCGGCTGGGTGTGGCGGACCGCTATCAGGACATAGCGTTGGCTACCCGTGATATTGCT
