>Addgene plasmid #70071 | pLVE-FH-IN | addgene partial sequence | sequence record 127611 | EF1a-F 5'-TCAAGCCTCAGACAGTGGTTC-3'
TCGTGAGGAATTTCGACATTTAAATTTAATTAATCTCGACGGTATCGGTTAACTTTTAAAAGAAAAGGGG
GGATTGGGGGGTACAGTGCAGGGGAAAGAATAGTAGACATAATAGCAACAGACATACAAACTAAAGAATT
ACAAAAACAAATTACAAAAATTCAAAATTTTATCGATCACGAGACTAGCCTCGAGGGCCACCATGGACTA
CAAGGACGACGATGACAAGTACCCTTATGACGTGCCCGATTACGCTTCTGGTGGCGGTGGCTCGGGCGGA
GGTGGGTCGGGTGGCGGCGGATCAGGATCCTAACCCCCTCTCCCTCCCCCCCCCCTAACGTTACTGGCCG
AAGCCGCTTGGAATAAGGCCGGTGTGCGTTTGTCTATATGTTATTTTCCACCATATTGCCGTCTTTTGGC
AATGTGAGGGCCCGGAAACCTGGCCCTGTCTTCTTGACGAGCATTCCTAGGGGTCTTTCCCCTCTCGCCA
AAGGAATGCAAGGTCTGTTGAATGTCGTGAAGGAAGCAGTTCCTCTGGAAGCTTCTTGAAGACAAACAAC
GTCTGTAGCGACCCTTTGCAGGCAGCGGAACCCCCCACCTGGCGACAGGTGCCTCTGCGGCCAAAAGCCA
CGTGTATAAGATACACCTGCAAAGGCGGCACAACCCCAGTGCCACGTTGTGAGTTGGATAGTTGTGGAAA
GAGTCAAATGGCTCTCCTCAAGCGTATTCAACAAGGGG
