>Addgene plasmid #70071 | pLVE-FH-IN | addgene partial sequence | sequence record 129453 | SP6 5'-ATTTAGGTGACACTATAG-3'
CTGCTAGAGATTTTCCACACTGACTAAAAGGGTCTGAGGGATCTCTAGTTACCAGAGTCACACAACAGAC
GGGCACACACTACTTGAAGCACTCAAGGCAAGCTTTATTGAGGCTTAAGCAGTGGGTTCCCTAGTTAGCC
AGAGAGCTCCCAGGCTCAGATCTGGTCTAACCAGAGAGACCCAGTACAAGCAAAAAGCAGCATAACTTCG
TATAATGTATGCTATACGAAGTTATTCCCATGGTGAATTGATCCCATCTTGTCTTCGTTGGGAGTGAATT
AGCCCTTCCAGTCCCCCCTTTTCTTTTAAAAAGTGGCTAAGATCTACAGCTGCCTTGTAAGTCATTGGTC
TTAAAGGTACCAATAACTTAAAACTGCCACACACAAAAAAAATGGTCCACAACATTCTTTCCTTCTGAAG
GTTTTACGATGCATTGTTATCATTAACCAGTCTTTTACTATTAAACTTAAATGGCCAATTGAGACAAACA
GTTCTGAGACCGTTCTTCCACCACTGATTAAGACTGGGGTGGCAGGTGTTAGGGGTAATATGAATTCTCA
GAAGAACTCGTCAAGAAGGCGATAGAAGGCGATGCGCTGCGAATCGGGAGCGGCGATACCGTAAAGCACG
AGGAAGCGGTCAGCCCATTCGCCGCCAAGCTCTTCAGCAATATCACGGGTAGCCAACGCTATGTCCTGAT
AGCGGTCCGCCACACCCAGCCGGCCACAGTCGATGAATCCAGAAAAGCGGCCATTTTCCACCATGATATT
CGGCAAGCAGGCATCGCCATGGGTCACGACGAGATCCTCGCCGTCGGGCATGCGCGCCTTGAGCCTGGCG
AACAGTTCGGCTGGCGCGAGCCCCTGATGCTCTTCGTCCAGATCATCCTG
